Addgene plasmid #73856: pAWp9-5
Purpose: pFUGW-UBCp-RFP-CMVp-GFP-U6p-RFP-sg2-U6p-GFP-sg1
Depositing lab: Timothy Lu. Depositing organization: Massachusetts Institute of Technology. Publication: Multiplexed barcoded CRISPR-Cas9 screening enabled by CombiGEM. Wong AS, Choi GC, Cui CH, Pregernig G, Milani P, Adam M, Perli SD, Kazer SW, Gaillard A, Hermann M, Shalek AK, Fraenkel E, Lu TK. Proc Natl Acad Sci U S A. 2016 Feb 10. pii: 201517883. 10.1073/pnas.1517883113 PubMed 26864203.
Backbone
  Vector backbone: pFUGW
  Vector type: Lentiviral
Growth in bacteria
  Bacterial resistance: Ampicillin, 100 μg/mL
  Growth temperature: 37°C
  Growth strain: NEB Stable
  Copy number: Unknown
Gene/Insert
  Gene/Insert name: UBCp-RFP-CMVp-GFP-U6p-RFP-sg2-U6p-GFP-sg1
Terms and licenses: Academic/Nonprofit Terms; Industry Terms: Not Available to Industry
How to cite: pAWp9-5 was a gift from Timothy Lu (Addgene plasmid # 73856 ; http://n2t.net/addgene:73856 ; RRID:Addgene_73856)
