[The description below was written by a language model from this plasmid's Addgene catalogue record.]
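Description:
pAWp9-5 is a lentiviral transfer plasmid built on the pFUGW backbone. It is propagated in bacteria under ampicillin selection. The catalogue entry lists the copy number as unknown and does not give a feature table, so the origin of replication, LTRs, packaging signal and other backbone elements are not itemised, although a pFUGW-derived vector would be expected to carry the usual lentiviral cis-acting elements needed for packaging and integration into target cells. No mammalian drug-selection marker is mentioned.

The payload, as encoded in the insert name, combines two fluorescent reporter cassettes with two guide RNA cassettes. A UBC (ubiquitin C) promoter drives RFP and a CMV promoter drives GFP, giving constitutive Pol II expression of both reporters. Downstream, two separate U6 Pol III promoters each express a single guide RNA: one named RFP-sg2 and the other GFP-sg1, which by their names are directed against the RFP and GFP coding sequences carried on the same vector. The plasmid does not appear to encode Cas9, so that would have to be supplied separately, for example by a Cas9-expressing cell line.

This arrangement makes the construct a self-contained reporter for dual-guide activity: in cells with Cas9, simultaneous loss of red and green fluorescence would indicate that both tandemly arrayed guides are functional. It fits the associated work on multiplexed, barcoded combinatorial CRISPR-Cas9 screening by CombiGEM, where such constructs would serve to test combinatorial gRNA expression from one lentiviral vector, though the record does not state this purpose explicitly.
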