>Addgene plasmid #73856 | pAWp9-5 | depositor partial sequence | sequence record 137873 | GFP-sg1
GGGCGAGGAGCTGTTCACCG
