>Addgene plasmid #73856 | pAWp9-5 | depositor partial sequence | sequence record 137874 | RFP-sg2
CCACTTCAAGTGCACATCCG
