>Addgene plasmid #73856 | pAWp9-5 | addgene partial sequence | sequence record 138750 | hUBCpro-F 5'-TGAAGCTCCGGTTTTGAACT-3'
AAATGTAATCATTTGGGTCAATATGTAATTTTCAGTGTTAGACTAGTAAATTGTCCGCTAAATTCTGGCC
GTTTTTGGCTTTTTTGTTAGACAGTTAATTAAGCCACCATGAGCGAGCTGATCAAGGAGAACATGCACAT
GAAGCTGTACATGGAGGGCACCGTGAACAACCACCACTTCAAGTGCACATCCGAGGGCGAAGGCAAGCCC
TACGAGGGCACCCAGACCATGAAGATCAAGGTGGTCGAGGGCGGCCCTCTCCCCTTCGCCTTCGACATCC
TGGCTACCAGCTTCATGTACGGCAGCAAAGCCTTCATCAACCACACCCAGGGCATCCCCGACTTCTTTAA
GCAGTCCTTCCCTGAGGGCTTCACATGGGAGAGAATCACCACATACGAAGACGGGGGCGTGCTGACCGCT
ACCCAGGACACCAGCTTCCAGAACGGCTGCATCATCTACAACGTCAAGATCAACGGGGTGAACTTCCCAT
CCAACGGCCCTGTGATGCAGAAGAAAACACGCGGCTGGGAGGCCAACACCGAGATGCTGTACCCCGCTGA
CGGCGGCCTGAGAGGCCACAGCCAGATGGCCCTGAAGCTCGTGGGCGGGGGCTACCTGCACTGCTCCTTC
AAGACCACATACAGATCCAAGAAACCCGCTAAGAACCTCAAGATGCCCGGCTTCCACTTCGTGGACCACA
GACTGGAAAGAATCAAGGAGGCCGACAAAGAGACCTACGTCGAGCAGCACGAGATGGCTGTGGCCAAGTA
CTGCGACCTCCCTAGCAAACTGGGGCACAGATAATAACCTGCAGGCGG
