>Addgene plasmid #73856 | pAWp9-5 | addgene partial sequence | sequence record 138751 | WPRE-R 5'-CATAGCGTAAAAGGAGCAACA-3'
TCCAGAGGTTGATTATCGATAAGCTTGATATCGAATTGTGCGTCAGGAATTGTGCGTCAGGAATTCCGTT
GCGGATCCAAAAAAGCACCGACTCGGTGCCACTTTTTCAAGTTGATAACGGACTAGCCTTATTTTAACTT
GCTATTTCTAGCTCTAAAACCGGTGAACAGCTCCTCGCCCCGGTGTTTCGTCCTTTCCACAAGATATATA
AAGCCAAGAAATCGAAATACTTTCAAGTTACGGTAAGCATATGATAGTCCATTTTAAAACATAATTTTAA
AACTGCAAACTACCCAAGAAATTATTACTTTCTACGTCACGTATTTTGTACTAATATCTTTGTGTTTACA
GTCAAATTAATTCTAATTATCTCTCTAACAGCCTTGTATCGTATATGCAAATATGAAGGAATCATGGGAA
ATAGGCCCTCTAGATCCAAAAAAGCACCGACTCGGTGCCACTTTTTCAAGTTGATAACGGACTAGCCTTA
TTTTAACTTGCTATTTCTAGCTCTAAAACCGGATGTGCACTTGAAGTGGCGGTGTTTCGTCCTTTCCACA
AGATATATAAAGCCAAGAAATCGAAATACTTTCAAGTTACGGTAAGCATATGATAGTCCATTTTAAAACA
TAATTTTAAAACTGCAAACTACCCAAGAAATTATTACTTTCTACGTCACGTATTTTGTACTAATATCTTT
GTGTTTACAGTCAAATTAATTCTAATTATCTCTCTAACAGCCTTGTATCGTATATGCAAATATGAAGGAA
TCATGGGAAATAGGCCCTCTAGATCCTAGAGTCGCGGCCGCTTTACTTGTACAGCTCGTCCATGCCGAGA
GTGATCCCGGCGGCGGTCACGAACTCCAGCAGGACCATGTGATCGCGCTTCTCGT
